>Addgene plasmid #155090 | LCV2_AAVS1_sgRNA_4 | addgene full sequence | sequence record 307977 | Addgene NGS Result
GTCGACGGATCGGGAGATCTCCCGATCCCCTATGGTGCACTCTCAGTACAATCTGCTCTGATGCCGCATA
GTTAAGCCAGTATCTGCTCCCTGCTTGTGTGTTGGAGGTCGCTGAGTAGTGCGCGAGCAAAATTTAAGCT
ACAACAAGGCAAGGCTTGACCGACAATTGCATGAAGAATCTGCTTAGGGTTAGGCGTTTTGCGCTGCTTC
GCGATGTACGGGCCAGATATACGCGTTGACATTGATTATTGACTAGTTATTAATAGTAATCAATTACGGG
GTCATTAGTTCATAGCCCATATATGGAGTTCCGCGTTACATAACTTACGGTAAATGGCCCGCCTGGCTGA
CCGCCCAACGACCCCCGCCCATTGACGTCAATAATGACGTATGTTCCCATAGTAACGCCAATAGGGACTT
TCCATTGACGTCAATGGGTGGAGTATTTACGGTAAACTGCCCACTTGGCAGTACATCAAGTGTATCATAT
GCCAAGTACGCCCCCTATTGACGTCAATGACGGTAAATGGCCCGCCTGGCATTATGCCCAGTACATGACC
TTATGGGACTTTCCTACTTGGCAGTACATCTACGTATTAGTCATCGCTATTACCATGGTGATGCGGTTTT
GGCAGTACATCAATGGGCGTGGATAGCGGTTTGACTCACGGGGATTTCCAAGTCTCCACCCCATTGACGT
CAATGGGAGTTTGTTTTGGCACCAAAATCAACGGGACTTTCCAAAATGTCGTAACAACTCCGCCCCATTG
ACGCAAATGGGCGGTAGGCGTGTACGGTGGGAGGTCTATATAAGCAGCGCGTTTTGCCTGTACTGGGTCT
CTCTGGTTAGACCAGATCTGAGCCTGGGAGCTCTCTGGCTAACTAGGGAACCCACTGCTTAAGCCTCAAT
AAAGCTTGCCTTGAGTGCTTCAAGTAGTGTGTGCCCGTCTGTTGTGTGACTCTGGTAACTAGAGATCCCT
CAGACCCTTTTAGTCAGTGTGGAAAATCTCTAGCAGTGGCGCCCGAACAGGGACTTGAAAGCGAAAGGGA
AACCAGAGGAGCTCTCTCGACGCAGGACTCGGCTTGCTGAAGCGCGCACGGCAAGAGGCGAGGGGCGGCG
ACTGGTGAGTACGCCAAAAATTTTGACTAGCGGAGGCTAGAAGGAGAGAGATGGGTGCGAGAGCGTCAGT
ATTAAGCGGGGGAGAATTAGATCGCGATGGGAAAAAATTCGGTTAAGGCCAGGGGGAAAGAAAAAATATA
AATTAAAACATATAGTATGGGCAAGCAGGGAGCTAGAACGATTCGCAGTTAATCCTGGCCTGTTAGAAAC
ATCAGAAGGCTGTAGACAAATACTGGGACAGCTACAACCATCCCTTCAGACAGGATCAGAAGAACTTAGA
TCATTATATAATACAGTAGCAACCCTCTATTGTGTGCATCAAAGGATAGAGATAAAAGACACCAAGGAAG
CTTTAGACAAGATAGAGGAAGAGCAAAACAAAAGTAAGACCACCGCACAGCAAGCGGCCGCTGATCTTCA
GACCTGGAGGAGGAGATATGAGGGACAATTGGAGAAGTGAATTATATAAATATAAAGTAGTAAAAATTGA
ACCATTAGGAGTAGCACCCACCAAGGCAAAGAGAAGAGTGGTGCAGAGAGAAAAAAGAGCAGTGGGAATA
GGAGCTTTGTTCCTTGGGTTCTTGGGAGCAGCAGGAAGCACTATGGGCGCAGCGTCAATGACGCTGACGG
TACAGGCCAGACAATTATTGTCTGGTATAGTGCAGCAGCAGAACAATTTGCTGAGGGCTATTGAGGCGCA
ACAGCATCTGTTGCAACTCACAGTCTGGGGCATCAAGCAGCTCCAGGCAAGAATCCTGGCTGTGGAAAGA
TACCTAAAGGATCAACAGCTCCTGGGGATTTGGGGTTGCTCTGGAAAACTCATTTGCACCACTGCTGTGC
CTTGGAATGCTAGTTGGAGTAATAAATCTCTGGAACAGATTTGGAATCACACGACCTGGATGGAGTGGGA
CAGAGAAATTAACAATTACACAAGCTTAATACACTCCTTAATTGAAGAATCGCAAAACCAGCAAGAAAAG
AATGAACAAGAATTATTGGAATTAGATAAATGGGCAAGTTTGTGGAATTGGTTTAACATAACAAATTGGC
TGTGGTATATAAAATTATTCATAATGATAGTAGGAGGCTTGGTAGGTTTAAGAATAGTTTTTGCTGTACT
TTCTATAGTGAATAGAGTTAGGCAGGGATATTCACCATTATCGTTTCAGACCCACCTCCCAACCCCGAGG
GGACCCGACAGGCCCGAAGGAATAGAAGAAGAAGGTGGAGAGAGAGACAGAGACAGATCCATTCGATTAG
TGAACGGATCGGCACTGCGTGCGCCAATTCTGCAGACAAATGGCAGTATTCATCCACAATTTTAAAAGAA
AAGGGGGGATTGGGGGGTACAGTGCAGGGGAAAGAATAGTAGACATAATAGCAACAGACATACAAACTAA
AGAATTACAAAAACAAATTACAAAAATTCAAAATTTTCGGGTTTATTACAGGGACAGCAGAGATCCAGTT
TGGTTAATTAAGGTACCGAGGGCCTATTTCCCATGATTCCTTCATATTTGCATATACGATACAAGGCTGT
TAGAGAGATAATTAGAATTAATTTGACTGTAAACACAAAGATATTAGTACAAAATACGTGACGTAGAAAG
TAATAATTTCTTGGGTAGTTTGCAGTTTTAAAATTATGTTTTAAAATGGACTATCATATGCTTACCGTAA
CTTGAAAGTATTTCGATTTCTTGGCTTTATATATCTTGTGGAAAGGACGAAACACCGTAAGCAAACCTTA
GAGGTTCGTTTTAGAGCTAGAAATAGCAAGTTAAAATAAGGCTAGTCCGTTATCAACTTGAAAAAGTGGC
ACCGAGTCGGTGCTTTTTTGAATTCGCTAGCTAGGTCTTGAAAGGAGTGGGAATTGGCTCCGGTGCCCGT
CAGTGGGCAGAGCGCACATCGCCCACAGTCCCCGAGAAGTTGGGGGGAGGGGTCGGCAATTGATCCGGTG
CCTAGAGAAGGTGGCGCGGGGTAAACTGGGAAAGTGATGTCGTGTACTGGCTCCGCCTTTTTCCCGAGGG
TGGGGGAGAACCGTATATAAGTGCAGTAGTCGCCGTGAACGTTCTTTTTCGCAACGGGTTTGCCGCCAGA
ACACAGGACCGGTTCTAGAGCGCTGCCACCATGGACAAGAAGTACAGCATCGGCCTGGACATCGGCACCA
ACTCTGTGGGCTGGGCCGTGATCACCGACGAGTACAAGGTGCCCAGCAAGAAATTCAAGGTGCTGGGCAA
CACCGACCGGCACAGCATCAAGAAGAACCTGATCGGAGCCCTGCTGTTCGACAGCGGCGAAACAGCCGAG
GCCACCCGGCTGAAGAGAACCGCCAGAAGAAGATACACCAGACGGAAGAACCGGATCTGCTATCTGCAAG
AGATCTTCAGCAACGAGATGGCCAAGGTGGACGACAGCTTCTTCCACAGACTGGAAGAGTCCTTCCTGGT
GGAAGAGGATAAGAAGCACGAGCGGCACCCCATCTTCGGCAACATCGTGGACGAGGTGGCCTACCACGAG
AAGTACCCCACCATCTACCACCTGAGAAAGAAACTGGTGGACAGCACCGACAAGGCCGACCTGCGGCTGA
TCTATCTGGCCCTGGCCCACATGATCAAGTTCCGGGGCCACTTCCTGATCGAGGGCGACCTGAACCCCGA
CAACAGCGACGTGGACAAGCTGTTCATCCAGCTGGTGCAGACCTACAACCAGCTGTTCGAGGAAAACCCC
ATCAACGCCAGCGGCGTGGACGCCAAGGCCATCCTGTCTGCCAGACTGAGCAAGAGCAGACGGCTGGAAA
ATCTGATCGCCCAGCTGCCCGGCGAGAAGAAGAATGGCCTGTTCGGAAACCTGATTGCCCTGAGCCTGGG
CCTGACCCCCAACTTCAAGAGCAACTTCGACCTGGCCGAGGATGCCAAACTGCAGCTGAGCAAGGACACC
TACGACGACGACCTGGACAACCTGCTGGCCCAGATCGGCGACCAGTACGCCGACCTGTTTCTGGCCGCCA
AGAACCTGTCCGACGCCATCCTGCTGAGCGACATCCTGAGAGTGAACACCGAGATCACCAAGGCCCCCCT
GAGCGCCTCTATGATCAAGAGATACGACGAGCACCACCAGGACCTGACCCTGCTGAAAGCTCTCGTGCGG
CAGCAGCTGCCTGAGAAGTACAAAGAGATTTTCTTCGACCAGAGCAAGAACGGCTACGCCGGCTACATTG
ACGGCGGAGCCAGCCAGGAAGAGTTCTACAAGTTCATCAAGCCCATCCTGGAAAAGATGGACGGCACCGA
GGAACTGCTCGTGAAGCTGAACAGAGAGGACCTGCTGCGGAAGCAGCGGACCTTCGACAACGGCAGCATC
CCCCACCAGATCCACCTGGGAGAGCTGCACGCCATTCTGCGGCGGCAGGAAGATTTTTACCCATTCCTGA
AGGACAACCGGGAAAAGATCGAGAAGATCCTGACCTTCCGCATCCCCTACTACGTGGGCCCTCTGGCCAG
GGGAAACAGCAGATTCGCCTGGATGACCAGAAAGAGCGAGGAAACCATCACCCCCTGGAACTTCGAGGAA
GTGGTGGACAAGGGCGCTTCCGCCCAGAGCTTCATCGAGCGGATGACCAACTTCGATAAGAACCTGCCCA
ACGAGAAGGTGCTGCCCAAGCACAGCCTGCTGTACGAGTACTTCACCGTGTATAACGAGCTGACCAAAGT
GAAATACGTGACCGAGGGAATGAGAAAGCCCGCCTTCCTGAGCGGCGAGCAGAAAAAGGCCATCGTGGAC
CTGCTGTTCAAGACCAACCGGAAAGTGACCGTGAAGCAGCTGAAAGAGGACTACTTCAAGAAAATCGAGT
GCTTCGACTCCGTGGAAATCTCCGGCGTGGAAGATCGGTTCAACGCCTCCCTGGGCACATACCACGATCT
GCTGAAAATTATCAAGGACAAGGACTTCCTGGACAATGAGGAAAACGAGGACATTCTGGAAGATATCGTG
CTGACCCTGACACTGTTTGAGGACAGAGAGATGATCGAGGAACGGCTGAAAACCTATGCCCACCTGTTCG
ACGACAAAGTGATGAAGCAGCTGAAGCGGCGGAGATACACCGGCTGGGGCAGGCTGAGCCGGAAGCTGAT
CAACGGCATCCGGGACAAGCAGTCCGGCAAGACAATCCTGGATTTCCTGAAGTCCGACGGCTTCGCCAAC
AGAAACTTCATGCAGCTGATCCACGACGACAGCCTGACCTTTAAAGAGGACATCCAGAAAGCCCAGGTGT
CCGGCCAGGGCGATAGCCTGCACGAGCACATTGCCAATCTGGCCGGCAGCCCCGCCATTAAGAAGGGCAT
CCTGCAGACAGTGAAGGTGGTGGACGAGCTCGTGAAAGTGATGGGCCGGCACAAGCCCGAGAACATCGTG
ATCGAAATGGCCAGAGAGAACCAGACCACCCAGAAGGGACAGAAGAACAGCCGCGAGAGAATGAAGCGGA
TCGAAGAGGGCATCAAAGAGCTGGGCAGCCAGATCCTGAAAGAACACCCCGTGGAAAACACCCAGCTGCA
GAACGAGAAGCTGTACCTGTACTACCTGCAGAATGGGCGGGATATGTACGTGGACCAGGAACTGGACATC
AACCGGCTGTCCGACTACGATGTGGACCATATCGTGCCTCAGAGCTTTCTGAAGGACGACTCCATCGACA
ACAAGGTGCTGACCAGAAGCGACAAGAACCGGGGCAAGAGCGACAACGTGCCCTCCGAAGAGGTCGTGAA
GAAGATGAAGAACTACTGGCGGCAGCTGCTGAACGCCAAGCTGATTACCCAGAGAAAGTTCGACAATCTG
ACCAAGGCCGAGAGAGGCGGCCTGAGCGAACTGGATAAGGCCGGCTTCATCAAGAGACAGCTGGTGGAAA
CCCGGCAGATCACAAAGCACGTGGCACAGATCCTGGACTCCCGGATGAACACTAAGTACGACGAGAATGA
CAAGCTGATCCGGGAAGTGAAAGTGATCACCCTGAAGTCCAAGCTGGTGTCCGATTTCCGGAAGGATTTC
CAGTTTTACAAAGTGCGCGAGATCAACAACTACCACCACGCCCACGACGCCTACCTGAACGCCGTCGTGG
GAACCGCCCTGATCAAAAAGTACCCTAAGCTGGAAAGCGAGTTCGTGTACGGCGACTACAAGGTGTACGA
CGTGCGGAAGATGATCGCCAAGAGCGAGCAGGAAATCGGCAAGGCTACCGCCAAGTACTTCTTCTACAGC
AACATCATGAACTTTTTCAAGACCGAGATTACCCTGGCCAACGGCGAGATCCGGAAGCGGCCTCTGATCG
AGACAAACGGCGAAACCGGGGAGATCGTGTGGGATAAGGGCCGGGATTTTGCCACCGTGCGGAAAGTGCT
GAGCATGCCCCAAGTGAATATCGTGAAAAAGACCGAGGTGCAGACAGGCGGCTTCAGCAAAGAGTCTATC
CTGCCCAAGAGGAACAGCGATAAGCTGATCGCCAGAAAGAAGGACTGGGACCCTAAGAAGTACGGCGGCT
TCGACAGCCCCACCGTGGCCTATTCTGTGCTGGTGGTGGCCAAAGTGGAAAAGGGCAAGTCCAAGAAACT
GAAGAGTGTGAAAGAGCTGCTGGGGATCACCATCATGGAAAGAAGCAGCTTCGAGAAGAATCCCATCGAC
TTTCTGGAAGCCAAGGGCTACAAAGAAGTGAAAAAGGACCTGATCATCAAGCTGCCTAAGTACTCCCTGT
TCGAGCTGGAAAACGGCCGGAAGAGAATGCTGGCCTCTGCCGGCGAACTGCAGAAGGGAAACGAACTGGC
CCTGCCCTCCAAATATGTGAACTTCCTGTACCTGGCCAGCCACTATGAGAAGCTGAAGGGCTCCCCCGAG
GATAATGAGCAGAAACAGCTGTTTGTGGAACAGCACAAGCACTACCTGGACGAGATCATCGAGCAGATCA
GCGAGTTCTCCAAGAGAGTGATCCTGGCCGACGCTAATCTGGACAAAGTGCTGTCCGCCTACAACAAGCA
CCGGGATAAGCCCATCAGAGAGCAGGCCGAGAATATCATCCACCTGTTTACCCTGACCAATCTGGGAGCC
CCTGCCGCCTTCAAGTACTTTGACACCACCATCGACCGGAAGAGGTACACCAGCACCAAAGAGGTGCTGG
ACGCCACCCTGATCCACCAGAGCATCACCGGCCTGTACGAGACACGGATCGACCTGTCTCAGCTGGGAGG
CGACAAGCGACCTGCCGCCACAAAGAAGGCTGGACAGGCTAAGAAGAAGAAAGATTACAAAGACGATGAC
GATAAGGGATCCGGCGCAACAAACTTCTCTCTGCTGAAACAAGCCGGAGATGTCGAAGAGAATCCTGGAC
CGACCGAGTACAAGCCCACGGTGCGCCTCGCCACCCGCGACGACGTCCCCAGGGCCGTACGCACCCTCGC
CGCCGCGTTCGCCGACTACCCCGCCACGCGCCACACCGTCGATCCGGACCGCCACATCGAGCGGGTCACC
GAGCTGCAAGAACTCTTCCTCACGCGCGTCGGGCTCGACATCGGCAAGGTGTGGGTCGCGGACGACGGCG
CCGCGGTGGCGGTCTGGACCACGCCGGAGAGCGTCGAAGCGGGGGCGGTGTTCGCCGAGATCGGCCCGCG
CATGGCCGAGTTGAGCGGTTCCCGGCTGGCCGCGCAGCAACAGATGGAAGGCCTCCTGGCGCCGCACCGG
CCCAAGGAGCCCGCGTGGTTCCTGGCCACCGTCGGAGTCTCGCCCGACCACCAGGGCAAGGGTCTGGGCA
GCGCCGTCGTGCTCCCCGGAGTGGAGGCGGCCGAGCGCGCCGGGGTGCCCGCCTTCCTGGAGACCTCCGC
GCCCCGCAACCTCCCCTTCTACGAGCGGCTCGGCTTCACCGTCACCGCCGACGTCGAGGTGCCCGAAGGA
CCGCGCACCTGGTGCATGACCCGCAAGCCCGGTGCCTGAACGCGTTAAGTCGACAATCAACCTCTGGATT
ACAAAATTTGTGAAAGATTGACTGGTATTCTTAACTATGTTGCTCCTTTTACGCTATGTGGATACGCTGC
TTTAATGCCTTTGTATCATGCTATTGCTTCCCGTATGGCTTTCATTTTCTCCTCCTTGTATAAATCCTGG
TTGCTGTCTCTTTATGAGGAGTTGTGGCCCGTTGTCAGGCAACGTGGCGTGGTGTGCACTGTGTTTGCTG
ACGCAACCCCCACTGGTTGGGGCATTGCCACCACCTGTCAGCTCCTTTCCGGGACTTTCGCTTTCCCCCT
CCCTATTGCCACGGCGGAACTCATCGCCGCCTGCCTTGCCCGCTGCTGGACAGGGGCTCGGCTGTTGGGC
ACTGACAATTCCGTGGTGTTGTCGGGGAAATCATCGTCCTTTCCTTGGCTGCTCGCCTGTGTTGCCACCT
GGATTCTGCGCGGGACGTCCTTCTGCTACGTCCCTTCGGCCCTCAATCCAGCGGACCTTCCTTCCCGCGG
CCTGCTGCCGGCTCTGCGGCCTCTTCCGCGTCTTCGCCTTCGCCCTCAGACGAGTCGGATCTCCCTTTGG
GCCGCCTCCCCGCGTCGACTTTAAGACCAATGACTTACAAGGCAGCTGTAGATCTTAGCCACTTTTTAAA
AGAAAAGGGGGGACTGGAAGGGCTAATTCACTCCCAACGAAGACAAGATCTGCTTTTTGCTTGTACTGGG
TCTCTCTGGTTAGACCAGATCTGAGCCTGGGAGCTCTCTGGCTAACTAGGGAACCCACTGCTTAAGCCTC
AATAAAGCTTGCCTTGAGTGCTTCAAGTAGTGTGTGCCCGTCTGTTGTGTGACTCTGGTAACTAGAGATC
CCTCAGACCCTTTTAGTCAGTGTGGAAAATCTCTAGCAGGGCCCGTTTAAACCCGCTGATCAGCCTCGAC
TGTGCCTTCTAGTTGCCAGCCATCTGTTGTTTGCCCCTCCCCCGTGCCTTCCTTGACCCTGGAAGGTGCC
ACTCCCACTGTCCTTTCCTAATAAAATGAGGAAATTGCATCGCATTGTCTGAGTAGGTGTCATTCTATTC
TGGGGGGTGGGGTGGGGCAGGACAGCAAGGGGGAGGATTGGGAAGACAATAGCAGGCATGCTGGGGATGC
GGTGGGCTCTATGGCTTCTGAGGCGGAAAGAACCAGCTGGGGCTCTAGGGGGTATCCCC
[124 nt withheld, positions 9300-9423]
C
[91 nt withheld, positions 9425-9515]
A
[49 nt withheld, positions 9517-9565]
CCTTTGACGTTGGAGTCCACGTTCTTT
[37 nt withheld, positions 9593-9629]
ACCCTATCTCGGTCTATTCTTTTGATTTATAAGGGATTTTGCCGATTTCGGCCTATTGGTTAAAAAATGA
GCTGATTTAACAAAAATTTAACGCGAATTAATTCTGTGGAATGTGTGTCAGTTAGGGTGTGGAAAGTCCC
CAGGCTCCCCAGCAGGCAGAAGTATGCAAAGCATGCATCTCAATTAGTCAGCAACCAGGTGTGGAAAGTC
CCCAGGCTCCCCAGCAGGCAGAAGTATGCAAAGCATGCATCTCAATTAGTCAGCAACCATAGTCCCGCCC
CTAACTCCGCCCATCCCGCCCCTAACTCCGCCCAGTTCCGCCCATTCTCCGCCCCATGGCTGACTAATTT
TTTTTATTTATGCAGAGGCCGAGGCCGCCTCTGCCTCTGAGCTATTCCAGAAGTAGTGAGGAGGCTTTTT
TGGAGGCCTAGGCTTTTGCAAAAAGCTCCCGGGAGCTTGTATATCCATTTTCGGATCTGATCAGCACGTG
TTGACAATTAATCATCGGCATAGTATATCGGCATAGTATAATACGACAAGGTGAGGAACTAAACCATGGC
CAAGTTGACCAGTGCCGTTCCGGTGCTCACCGCGCGCGACGTCGCCGGAGCGGTCGAGTTCTGGACCGAC
CGGCTCGGGTTCTCCCGGGACTTCGTGGAGGACGACTTCGCCGGTGTGGTCCGGGACGACGTGACCCTGT
TCATCAGCGCGGTCCAGGACCAGGTGGTGCCGGACAACACCCTGGCCTGGGTGTGGGTGCGCGGCCTGGA
CGAGCTGTACGCCGAGTGGTCGGAGGTCGTGTCCACGAACTTCCGGGACGCCTCCGGGCCGGCCATGACC
GAGATCGGCGAGCAGCCGTGGGGGCGGGAGTTCGCCCTGCGCGACCCGGCCGGCAACTGCGTGCACTTCG
TGGCCGAGGAGCAGGACTGACACGTGCTACGAGATTTCGATTCCACCGCCGCCTTCTATGAAAGGTTGGG
CTTCGGAATCGTTTTCCGGGACGCCGGCTGGATGATCCTCCAGCGCGGGGATCTCATGCTGGAGTTCTTC
GCCCACCCCAACTTGTTTATTGCAGCTTATAATGGTTACAAATAAAGCAATAGCATCACAAATTTCACAA
ATAAAGCATTTTTTTCACTGCATTCTAGTTGTGGTTTGTCCAAACTCATCAATGTATCTTATCATGTCTG
TATACCGTCGACCTCTAGCTAGAGCTTGGCGTAATCATGGTCATAGCTGTTTCCTGTGTGAAATTGTTAT
CCGCTCACAATTCCACACAACATACGAGCCGGAAGCATAAAGTGTAAAGCCTGGGGTGCCTAATGAGTGA
GCTAACTCACATTAATTGCGTTGCGCTCACTGCCCGCTTTCCAGTCGGGAAACCTGTCGTGCCAGCTGCA
TTAATGAATCGGCCAACGCGCGGGGAGAGGCGGTTTGCGTATTGGGCGCTCTTCCGCTTCCTCGCTCACT
GACTCGCTGCGCTCGGTCGTTCGGCTGCGGCGAGCGGTATCAGCTCACTCAAAGGCGGTAATACGGTTAT
CCACAGAATCAGGGGATAACGCAGGAAAGAACATGTGAGCAAAAGGCCAGCAAAAGGCCAGGAACCGTAA
AAAGGCCGCGTTGCTGGCGTTTTTCCATAGGCTCCGCCCCCCTGACGAGCATCACAAAAATCGACGCTCA
AGTCAGAGGTGGCGAAACCCGACAGGACTATAAAGATACCAGGCGTTTCCCCCTGGAAGCTCCCTCGTGC
GCTCTCCTGTTCCGACCCTGCCGCTTACCGGATACCTGTCCGCCTTTCTCCCTTCGGGAAGCGTGGCGCT
TTCTCATAGCTCACGCTGTAGGTATCTCAGTTCGGTGTAGGTCGTTCGCTCCAAGCTGGGCTGTGTGCAC
GAACCCCCCGTTCAGCCCGACCGCTGCGCCTTATCCGGTAACTATCGTCTTGAGTCCAACCCGGTAAGAC
ACGACTTATCGCCACTGGCAGCAGCCACTGGTAACAGGATTAGCAGAGCGAGGTATGTAGGCGGTGCTAC
AGAGTTCTTGAAGTGGTGGCCTAACTACGGCTACACTAGAAGAACAGTATTTGGTATCTGCGCTCTGCTG
AAGCCAGTTACCTTCGGAAAAAGAGTTGGTAGCTCTTGATCCGGCAAACAAACCACCGCTGGTAGCGGTG
GTTTTTTTGTTTGCAAGCAGCAGATTACGCGCAGAAAAAAAGGATCTCAAGAAGATCCTTTGATCTTTTC
TACGGGGTCTGACGCTCAGTGGAACGAAAACTCACGTTAAGGGATTTTGGTCATGAGATTATCAAAAAGG
ATCTTCACCTAGATCCTTTTAAATTAAAAATGAAGTTTTAAATCAATCTAAAGTATATATGAGTAAACTT
GGTCTGACAGTTACCAATGCTTAATCAGTGAGGCACCTATCTCAGCGATCTGTCTATTTCGTTCATCCAT
AGTTGCCTGACTCCCCGTCGTGTAGATAACTACGATACGGGAGGGCTTACCATCTGGCCCCAGTGCTGCA
ATGATACCGCGAGACCCACGCTCACCGGCTCCAGATTTATCAGCAATAAACCAGCCAGCCGGAAGGGCCG
AGCGCAGAAGTGGTCCTGCAACTTTATCCGCCTCCATCCAGTCTATTAATTGTTGCCGGGAAGCTAGAGT
AAGTAGTTCGCCAGTTAATAGTTTGCGCAACGTTGTTGCCATTGCTACAGGCATCGTGGTGTCACGCTCG
TCGTTTGGTATGGCTTCATTCAGCTCCGGTTCCCAACGATCAAGGCGAGTTACATGATCCCCCATGTTGT
GCAAAAAAGCGGTTAGCTCCTTCGGTCCTCCGATCGTTGTCAGAAGTAAGTTGGCCGCAGTGTTATCACT
CATGGTTATGGCAGCACTGCATAATTCTCTTACTGTCATGCCATCCGTAAGATGCTTTTCTGTGACTGGT
GAGTACTCAACCAAGTCATTCTGAGAATAGTGTATGCGGCGACCGAGTTGCTCTTGCCCGGCGTCAATAC
GGGATAATACCGCGCCACATAGCAGAACTTTAAAAGTGCTCATCATTGGAAAACGTTCTTCGGGGCGAAA
ACTCTCAAGGATCTTACCGCTGTTGAGATCCAGTTCGATGTAACCCACTCGTGCACCCAACTGATCTTCA
GCATCTTTTACTTTCACCAGCGTTTCTGGGTGAGCAAAAACAGGAAGGCAAAATGCCGCAAAAAAGGGAA
TAAGGGCGACACGGAAATGTTGAATACTCATACTCTTCCTTTTTCAATATTATTGAAGCATTTATCAGGG
TTATTGTCTCATGAGCGGATACATATTTGAATGTATTTAGAAAAATAAACAAATAGGGGTTCCGCGCACA
TTTCCCCGAAAAGTGCCACCTGAC
Features (pLannotate 1.2.2; 33 found; start..end, strand, type, name):
     31..83      -  misc_feature   bom (fragment): basis of mobility region from pBR322
    238..617     +  enhancer       CMV enhancer: human cytomegalovirus immediate early enhancer
    618..817     +  promoter       CMV promoter: human cytomegalovirus (CMV) immediate early promoter
    835..1015    +  LTR            5' LTR (truncated): truncated 5' long terminal repeat (LTR) from HIV-1
   1062..1187    +  misc_feature   HIV-1 Ψ: packaging signal of human immunodeficiency virus type 1
   1171..1534    +  CDS            HIV-1 gag (fragment): gag protein from human immunodeficiency virus 1; gag
   1680..1913    +  misc_feature   RRE: The Rev response element (RRE) of HIV-1 allows for Rev-dependent mRNA export from the nucleus to the cytoplasm.
   2290..2390    +  CDS            Rev (fragment): human immunodeficiency virus 1 (HIV-1) Rev protein; rev; enhances nuclear export of unspliced and incompletely spliced viral mRNAs
   2440..2557    +  misc_feature   cPPT/CTS: central polypurine tract and central termination sequence of HIV-1
   2608..2848    +  promoter       U6 promoter: RNA polymerase III promoter for human U6 snRNA
   2878..2953    +  misc_RNA       gRNA scaffold: guide RNA scaffold for the Streptococcus pyogenes CRISPR/Cas9 system
   2971..2989    +  CDS            small t antigen (fragment): SV40 (simian virus 40) small t antigen
   3015..3226    +  promoter       EF-1α core promoter: core promoter for human elongation factor EF-1α
   3251..7354    +  CDS            Cas9: Cas9 (Csn1) endonuclease from the Streptococcus pyogenes Type II CRISPR/Cas system generates RNA-guided double strand breaks in DNA
   7492..8089    +  CDS            PuroR (fragment): puromycin N-acetyltransferase; pac from Streptomyces; confers resistance to puromycin
   8105..8693    +  misc_feature   WPRE: woodchuck hepatitis virus posttranscriptional regulatory element
   8744..8763    +  misc_feature   cPPT/CTS (fragment): central polypurine tract and central termination sequence of HIV-1
   8765..8998    +  LTR            3' LTR (ΔU3): self-inactivating 3' long terminal repeat (LTR) from HIV-1
   9030..9254    +  polyA_signal   bGH poly(A) signal: bovine growth hormone polyadenylation signal
   9258..9279    +  promoter       SV40 promoter (fragment): SV40 enhancer and early promoter
   9300..9728    +  rep_origin     f1 ori (sequence partly withheld): f1 bacteriophage origin of replication; arrow indicates direction of (+) strand synthesis
   9742..10071   +  promoter       SV40 promoter: SV40 enhancer and early promoter
  10119..10166   +  promoter       EM7 promoter: synthetic bacterial promoter&nbsp
  10185..10559   +  CDS            BleoR: antibiotic-binding protein; Sh ble from Streptoalloteichus hindustanus; confers resistance to bleomycin, phleomycin, and Zeocin™
  10569..10694   +  CDS            ble (fragment): BLE_KLEPN - Experimental evidence at protein level: Swiss-Prot protein existence level 1. Binding protein with a strong affinity to the bleomycin family of antibiotics. Binds to CL990; an antimitotic-antibiotic compound. From Klebsiella pneumoniae.
  10689..10810   +  polyA_signal   SV40 poly(A) signal: SV40 polyadenylation signal
  10881..10903   -  protein_bind   lac operator (fragment): The lac repressor binds to the lac operator to inhibit transcription in E. coli. This inhibition can be relieved by adding lactose or isopropyl-β-D-thiogalactopyranoside (IPTG). lac repressor encoded by lacI
  10907..10937   -  promoter       lac promoter: promoter for the E. coli lac operon
  10952..10973   -  protein_bind   CAP binding site: CAP binding activates transcription in the presence of cAMP. E. coli catabolite activator protein
  10986..11078   -  CDS            lacI (fragment): lac repressor; lacI; The lac repressor binds to the lac operator to inhibit transcription in E. coli. This inhibition can be relieved by adding lactose or isopropyl-β-D-thiogalactopyranoside (IPTG).
  11261..11849   -  rep_origin     ori: high-copy-number ColE1/pMB1/pBR322/pUC origin of replication
  12020..12880   -  CDS            AmpR: β-lactamase; bla; confers resistance to ampicillin, carbenicillin, and related antibiotics
  12881..12985   -  promoter       AmpR promoter: bla
