[The description below was written by a language model from this plasmid's Addgene catalogue record and pLannotate feature annotations shown in this document.]
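Description:
LCV2_AAVS1_sgRNA_4 is an all-in-one lentiviral CRISPR plasmid built on the lentiCRISPRv2 backbone, carrying both Streptococcus pyogenes Cas9 and a single guide RNA directed against the human AAVS1 safe harbor locus. It is propagated in E. coli through a high-copy ColE1/pUC-type origin with ampicillin selection (AmpR under its own bla promoter), and the backbone also contains an f1 origin. The sequenced record is 13,013 nt, shorter than the listed backbone size, which is consistent with replacement of the lentiCRISPRv2 filler fragment by the 20-nt guide.

The transfer cassette is a third-generation, self-inactivating design. A CMV enhancer/promoter fused to a truncated HIV-1 5' LTR drives genomic RNA production in packaging cells, followed by the Ψ packaging signal with a gag fragment, the RRE for Rev-dependent nuclear export, and a cPPT/CTS. The cassette ends in a ΔU3 3' LTR followed by a bGH polyadenylation signal. Within it, a human U6 RNA polymerase III promoter transcribes the AAVS1 spacer, cloned through BsmBI/Esp3I sites that were destroyed in the process, fused to the SpCas9 guide scaffold. Downstream, an EF-1α core promoter drives Cas9 followed by a puromycin N-acetyltransferase coding region, and a WPRE enhances transcript expression. Puromycin allows selection of transduced mammalian cells. Outside the LTRs, an SV40/EM7-driven bleomycin/Zeocin resistance cassette is annotated but is not listed as a selectable marker for this plasmid.

Because it cuts a safe harbor site, this type of construct is typically used as a cutting control in CRISPR experiments, though the record states only its target. It was deposited with a study mapping genetic interactions in fatty acid synthesis.
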