Addgene plasmid #155090: LCV2_AAVS1_sgRNA_4
Purpose: lentiviral plasmid expressing Cas9 and gRNA targeting AAVS1 safe harbor locus
Depositing lab: Jason Moffat. Depositing organization: University of Toronto. Publication: Systematic mapping of genetic interactions for de novo fatty acid synthesis identifies C12orf49 as a regulator of lipid metabolism. Aregger M, Lawson KA, Billmann M, Costanzo M, Tong AHY, Chan K, Rahman M, Brown KR, Ross C, Usaj M, Nedyalkova L, Sizova O, Habsid A, Pawling J, Lin ZY, Abdouni H, Wong CJ, Weiss A, Mero P, Dennis JW, Gingras AC, Myers CL, Andrews BJ, Boone C, Moffat J. Nat Metab. 2020 Jun;2(6):499-513. doi: 10.1038/s42255-020-0211-z. Epub 2020 Jun 1. PubMed 32694731.
Backbone
  Vector backbone: lentiCRISPRv2 (LCV2) (Addgene plasmid #52961)
  Backbone size w/o insert (bp): 13970
  Vector type: Mammalian Expression, Lentiviral, CRISPR
  Selectable markers: Puromycin
Growth in bacteria
  Bacterial resistance: Ampicillin, 100 μg/mL
  Growth temperature: 30°C
  Growth strain: NEB Stable
  Copy number: High Copy
Gene/Insert
  Gene/Insert name: AAVS1_sgRNA_4
  gRNA/shRNA sequence: TAAGCAAACCTTAGAGGTTC
  Species: H. sapiens (human)
  Insert size (bp): 20
  Promoter: U6 promoter
  Cloning method: Restriction Enzyme; 5′ cloning site BsmBI/Esp3I (destroyed during cloning); 3′ cloning site BsmBI/Esp3I (destroyed during cloning)
  Sequencing primers: 5′ ACTATCATATGCTTACCGTAAC
Terms and licenses: Academic/Nonprofit Terms; Industry Terms: Not Available to Industry
How to cite: LCV2_AAVS1_sgRNA_4 was a gift from Jason Moffat (Addgene plasmid # 155090 ; http://n2t.net/addgene:155090 ; RRID:Addgene_155090)
